>Addgene plasmid #98692 | pENTR223-PRDX5E80K | addgene full sequence | sequence record 189609 | Addgene NGS Result
GTCCTGCCCGCCACCCTCCGGGCCGTTGCTTCACAACGTTCAAATCCGCTCCCGGCGGATTTGTCCTACT
CAGGAGAGCGTTCACCGACAAACAACAGATAAAACGAAAGGCCCAGTCTTCCGACTGAGCCTTTCGTTTT
ATTTGATGCCTGGCAGTTCCCTACTCTCGCGTTAACGCTAGCATGGATGTTTTCCCAGTCACGACGTTGT
AAAACGACGGCCAGTCTTAAGCTCGGGCCCCAAATAATGATTTTATTTTGACTGATAGTGACCTGTTCGT
TGCAACAAATTGATGAGCAATGCTTTTTTATAATGCCAACTTTGTACAAAAAAGTTGGCACCATGGGACT
AGCTGGCGTGTGCGCCCTGAGACGCTCAGCGGGCTATATACTCGTCGGTGGGGCCGGCGGTCAGTCTGCG
GCAGCGGCAGCAAGACGGTGCAGTGAAGGAGAGTGGGCGTCTGGCGGGGTCCGCAGTTTCAGCAGAGCCG
CTGCAGCCATGGCCCCAATCAAGGTGGGAGATGCCATCCCAGCAGTGGAGGTGTTTGAAGGGGAGCCAGG
GAACAAGGTGAACCTGGCAAAGCTGTTCAAGGGCAAGAAGGGTGTGCTGTTTGGAGTTCCTGGGGCCTTC
ACCCCTGGATGTTCCAAGACACACCTGCCAGGGTTTGTGGAGCAGGCTGAGGCTCTGAAGGCCAAGGGAG
TCCAGGTGGTGGCCTGTCTGAGTGTTAATGATGCCTTTGTGACTGGCGAGTGGGGCCGAGCCCACAAGGC
GGAAGGCAAGGTTCGGCTCCTGGCTGATCCCACTGGGGCCTTTGGGAAGGAGACAGACTTATTACTAGAT
GATTCGCTGGTGTCCATCTTTGGGAATCGACGTCTCAAGAGGTTCTCCATGGTGGTACAGGATGGCATAG
TGAAGGCCCTGAATGTGGAACCAGATGGCACAGGCCTCACCTGCAGCCTGGCACCCAATATCATCTCACA
GCTCTTGCCAACTTTCTTGTACAAAGTTGGCATTATAAGAAAGCATTGCTTATCAATTTGTTGCAACGAA
CAGGTCACTATCAGTCAAAATAAAATCATTATTTGCCATCCAGCTGATATCCCCTATAGTGAGTCGTATT
ACATGGTCATAGCTGTTTCCTGGCAGCTCTGGCCCGTGTCTCAAAATCTCTGATGTTACATTGCACAAGA
TAAAAATATATCATCATGCCTCCTCTAGACCAGCCAGGACAGAAATGCCTCGACTTCGCTGCTACCCAAG
GTTGCCGGGTGACGCACACCGTGGAAACGGATGAAGGCACGAACCCAGTGGACATAAGCCTGTTCGGTTC
GTAAGCTGTAATGCAAGTAGCGTATGCGCTCACGCAACTGGTCCAGAACCTTGACCGAACGCAGCGGTGG
TAACGGCGCAGTGGCGGTTTTCATGGCTTGTTATGACTGTTTTTTTGGGGTACAGTCTATGCCTCGGGCA
TCCAAGCAGCAAGCGCGTTACGCCGTGGGTCGATGTTTGATGTTATGGAGCAGCAACGATGTTACGCAGC
AGGGCAGTCGCCCTAAAACAAAGTTAAACATTATGAGGGAAGCGGTGATCGCCGAAGTATCGACTCAACT
ATCAGAGGTAGTTGGCGTCATCGAGCGCCATCTCGAACCGACGTTGCTGGCCGTACATTTGTACGGCTCC
GCAGTGGATGGCGGCCTGAAGCCACACAGTGATATTGATTTGCTGGTTACGGTGACCGTAAGGCTTGATG
AAACAACGCGGCGAGCTTTGATCAACGACCTTTTGGAAACTTCGGCTTCCCCTGGAGAGAGCGAGATTCT
CCGCGCTGTAGAAGTCACCATTGTTGTGCACGACGACATCATTCCGTGGCGTTATCCAGCTAAGCGCGAA
CTGCAATTTGGAGAATGGCAGCGCAATGACATTCTTGCAGGTATCTTCGAGCCAGCCACGATCGACATTG
ATCTGGCTATCTTGCTGACAAAAGCAAGAGAACATAGCGTTGCCTTGGTAGGTCCAGCGGCGGAGGAACT
CTTTGATCCGGTTCCTGAACAGGATCTATTTGAGGCGCTAAATGAAACCTTAACGCTATGGAACTCGCCG
CCCGACTGGGCTGGCGATGAGCGAAATGTAGTGCTTACGTTGTCCCGCATTTGGTACAGCGCAGTAACCG
GCAAAATCGCGCCGAAGGATGTCGCTGCCGACTGGGCAATGGAGCGCCTGCCGGCCCAGTATCAGCCCGT
CATACTTGAAGCTAGACAGGCTTATCTTGGACAAGAAGAAGATCGCTTGGCCTCGCGCGCAGATCAGTTG
GAAGAATTTGTCCACTACGTGAAAGGCGAGATCACCAAGGTAGTCGGCAAATAACCCTCGAGCCACCCAT
GACCAAAATCCCTTAACGTGAGTTACGCGTCGTTCCACTGAGCGTCAGACCCCGTAGAAAAGATCAAAGG
ATCTTCTTGAGATCCTTTTTTTCTGCGCGTAATCTGCTGCTTGCAAACAAAAAAACCACCGCTACCAGCG
GTGGTTTGTTTGCCGGATCAAGAGCTACCAACTCTTTTTCCGAAGGTAACTGGCTTCAGCAGAGCGCAGA
TACCAAATACTGTTCTTCTAGTGTAGCCGTAGTTAGGCCACCACTTCAAGAACTCTGTAGCACCGCCTAC
ATACCTCGCTCTGCTAATCCTGTTACCAGTGGCTGCTGCCAGTGGCGATAAGTCGTGTCTTACCGGGTTG
GACTCAAGACGATAGTTACCGGATAAGGCGCAGCGGTCGGGCTGAACGGGGGGTTCGTGCACACAGCCCA
GCTTGGAGCGAACGACCTACACCGAACTGAGATACCTACAGCGTGAGCTATGAGAAAGCGCCACGCTTCC
CGAAGGGAGAAAGGCGGACAGGTATCCGGTAAGCGGCAGGGTCGGAACAGGAGAGCGCACGAGGGAGCTT
CCAGGGGGAAACGCCTGGTATCTTTATAGTCCTGTCGGGTTTCGCCACCTCTGACTTGAGCGTCGATTTT
TGTGATGCTCGTCAGGGGGGCGGAGCCTATGGAAAAACGCCAGCAACGCGGCCTTTTTACGGTTCCTGGC
CTTTTGCTGGCCTTTTGCTCACATGTTCTTTCCTGCGTTATCCCCTGATTCTGTGGATAACCGTATTACC
GCCTTTGAGTGAGCTGATACCGCTCGCCGCAGCCGAACGACCGAGCGCAGCGAGTCAGTGAGCGAGGAAG
CGGAAGAGCGCCCAATACGCAAACCGCCTCTCCCCGCGCGTTGGCCGATTCATTAATGCAGCTGGCACGA
CAGGTTTCCCGACTGGAAAGCGGGCAGTGAGCGCAACGCAATTAATACGCGTACCGCTAGCCAGGAAGAG
TTTGTAGAAACGCAAAAAGGCCATCCGTCAGGATGGCCTTCTGCTTAGTTTGATGCCTGGCAGTTTATGG
CGGGC
Features (pLannotate 1.2.2; 12 found; start..end, strand, type, name):
     99..142     +  terminator     rrnB T1 terminator: Escherichia coli rrnB; transcription terminator T1 from the E. coli rrnB gene
    189..225     -  CDS            lacZα (fragment): LacZα fragment of β-galactosidase; lacZ fragment
    242..337     +  protein_bind   attL3: mutant version of attL; recombination site for the Gateway® LR reaction LR Clonase™
    343..984     +  CDS            PRDX5: PRDX5_HUMAN - Also known as ACR1. Experimental evidence at protein level: Swiss-Prot protein existence level 1. Thiol-specific peroxidase that catalyzes the reduction of hydrogen peroxide and organic hydroperoxides to water and alcohols, respectively. Plays a role in cell protection against oxidative stress by detoxifying peroxides and as sensor of hydrogen peroxide-mediated signaling events. From Homo sapiens (Human).
    989..1084    -  protein_bind   attL3: mutant version of attL; recombination site for the Gateway® LR reaction LR Clonase™
   1103..1121    -  promoter       T7 promoter: promoter for bacteriophage T7 RNA polymerase
   1311..1334    +  promoter       Pc promoter (fragment): intI1 (promoter lies within the coding sequence); class 1 integron promoter
   1510..1566    +  CDS            GmR (fragment): gentamycin acetyltransferase; aacC1; confers resistance to gentamycin
   1573..2364    +  CDS            SmR: aminoglycoside adenylyltransferase (Murphy, 1985); aadA; confers resistance to spectinomycin and streptomycin
   2457..3045    +  rep_origin     ori: high-copy-number ColE1/pMB1/pBR322/pUC origin of replication
   3228..3320    +  CDS            lacI (fragment): lac repressor; lacI; The lac repressor binds to the lac operator to inhibit transcription in E. coli. This inhibition can be relieved by adding lactose or isopropyl-β-D-thiogalactopyranoside (IPTG).
   3375..3402    -  terminator     rrnB T2 terminator: transcription terminator T2 from the E. coli rrnB gene
