[The description below was written by a language model from this plasmid's Addgene catalogue record and pLannotate feature annotations shown in this document.]
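Description:
pENTR223-PRDX5E80K is a Gateway entry clone of about 3.4 kb built on the pENTR223 backbone. It carries the human peroxiredoxin 5 (PRDX5) open reading frame with an E80K point mutation. It is maintained in E. coli as a high-copy plasmid through a ColE1/pUC-type origin of replication. Selection is with spectinomycin, using the aadA aminoglycoside adenylyltransferase gene (SmR), which also confers streptomycin resistance. A partial class 1 integron Pc promoter and a short remnant of a gentamicin acetyltransferase gene lie just upstream of the marker, which suggests an integron-derived resistance cassette. Small lacZα and lacI fragments are backbone remnants with no evident function, and rrnB T1 and T2 terminators lie near the ends of the sequence record.

The 642 bp PRDX5 coding sequence is flanked by two attL recombination sites in opposite orientations. The automated annotation labels both as attL3, so the exact attL variants cannot be confirmed from the record. These sites allow LR Clonase-mediated transfer of the ORF into attR-containing destination vectors. The entry clone has no eukaryotic promoter, and no tags or reporters are annotated. The only promoter near the insert is a T7 promoter downstream of it, on the opposite strand and pointing back toward it, so expression depends on the destination vector chosen. PRDX5 is a thiol-specific peroxidase that detoxifies hydrogen peroxide and organic hydroperoxides. The parental ORF came from a Mammalian Gene Collection ORFeome clone. The stated purpose is Gateway cloning of the E80K variant, and the associated study mapped human mitochondrial protein interactions linked to neurodegeneration and redox homeostasis. The record does not state the functional consequence of the mutation.
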