Addgene plasmid #98692: pENTR223-PRDX5E80K
Purpose: Gateway cloning of human PRDX5-E80K
Depositing lab: Mohan Babu. Depositing organization: University of Regina. Publication: A Map of Human Mitochondrial Protein Interactions Linked to Neurodegeneration Reveals New Mechanisms of Redox Homeostasis and NF-kappaB Signaling. Malty RH, Aoki H, Kumar A, Phanse S, Amin S, Zhang Q, Minic Z, Goebels F, Musso G, Wu Z, Abou-Tok H, Meyer M, Deineko V, Kassir S, Sidhu V, Jessulat M, Scott NE, Xiong X, Vlasblom J, Prasad B, Foster LJ, Alberio T, Garavaglia B, Yu H, Bader GD, Nakamura K, Parkinson J, Babu M. Cell Syst. 2017 Nov 7. pii: S2405-4712(17)30447-7. doi: 10.1016/j.cels.2017.10.010. PubMed 29128334.
Backbone
  Vector backbone: pENTR223
  Backbone size w/o insert (bp): 2815
  Total vector size (bp): 3435
  Vector type: Gateway entry vector
Growth in bacteria
  Bacterial resistance: Spectinomycin, 50 μg/mL
  Growth temperature: 37°C
  Growth strain: DH5alpha
  Copy number: High Copy
Gene/Insert
  Gene/Insert name: PRDX5 (alt name: Peroxiredoxin5)
  Species: H. sapiens (human)
  Insert size (bp): 642
  Mutation: E80K
  GenBank ID: NM_012094.4
  Entrez Gene: PRDX5 (a.k.a. ACR1, AOEB166, B166, HEL-S-55, PLP, PMP20, PRDX6, PRXV, SBBI10, prx-V)
  Cloning method: Gateway Cloning
  Sequencing primers: 5′ M13 (-21) Forward; 3′ M13 Reverse
Resource information
  A portion of this plasmid was derived from a plasmid made by: The Mammalian Gene Collection team, ORFeome available from Harvard Plasmid ID, clone HsCD00366825
Terms and licenses: Academic/Nonprofit Terms; Industry Terms: Not Available to Industry
How to cite: pENTR223-PRDX5E80K was a gift from Mohan Babu (Addgene plasmid # 98692 ; http://n2t.net/addgene:98692 ; RRID:Addgene_98692)
